Addgene plasmid #52169: pChlr-7NQ
Purpose: Encodes module 7 with amino acids 12N-16Q for recognition of nt 2U
Depositing lab: Huimin Zhao. Depositing organization: University of Illinois at Urbana-Champaign. Publication: Modular assembly of designer PUF proteins for specific post-transcriptional regulation of endogenous RNA. Abil Z, Denard CA, Zhao H. J Biol Eng. 2014 Mar 1;8(1):7. 10.1186/1754-1611-8-7 PubMed 24581042.
Backbone
  Vector backbone: pChlr-pNEB193
  Backbone manufacturer: New England Biolabs
  Backbone size w/o insert (bp): 2280
  Total vector size (bp): 2361
  Modifications to backbone: Replaced the original ampicillin resistance gene Bla with the chloramphenicol resistance gene Cam from pACYC (New England Biolabs) using the Gibson Assembly method.
  Vector type: Bacterial Expression
Growth in bacteria
  Bacterial resistance: Chloramphenicol, 25 μg/mL
  Growth temperature: 37°C
  Growth strain: Top10
  Copy number: High Copy
Gene/Insert
  Gene/Insert name: Pumilio homology domain amino acids 241-283 (alt name: PUM-HD module 7)
  Species: H. sapiens (human)
  Insert size (bp): 43
  Mutation: Changed 12S to 12N and 16E to 16Q in module 7
  GenBank ID: D43951
  Entrez Gene: PUM1 (a.k.a. HSPUM, NEDMSF, PUMH, PUMH1, PUML1, SCA47)
  Cloning method: Unknown
  Sequencing primers: 5′ M13 For; 3′ M13 Rev
Terms and licenses: Academic/Nonprofit Terms; Industry Terms: Not Available to Industry
How to cite: pChlr-7NQ was a gift from Huimin Zhao (Addgene plasmid # 52169 ; http://n2t.net/addgene:52169 ; RRID:Addgene_52169)
