[The description below was written by a language model from this plasmid's Addgene catalogue record.]
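Description:
pChlr-7NQ is a small, high-copy bacterial plasmid (about 2.4 kb in total) that stores one building block of a modular system for assembling designer PUF RNA-binding proteins. Its backbone, pChlr-pNEB193, derives from the pNEB193 cloning vector. The original ampicillin resistance gene (bla) was replaced by the chloramphenicol resistance gene from pACYC using Gibson assembly, so the plasmid is selected in E. coli with chloramphenicol. It is catalogued as a bacterial expression vector, but the record names no promoter driving the insert, and its described role is that of a module carrier rather than an expression construct. The insert is flanked by M13 forward and reverse priming sites for sequence verification. No feature table was supplied, so the replication origin and other backbone elements are not itemised.

The insert encodes repeat module 7 of the Pumilio homology domain (PUM-HD) of human PUM1, corresponding to amino acids 241–283 of that domain. The recorded insert size of 43 appears to match this residue count rather than a length in base pairs. Each PUF repeat contacts a single RNA base, and specificity is set largely by residues at positions 12 and 16 of the repeat. Here the repeat carries 12S-to-12N and 16E-to-16Q substitutions, and this N/Q combination directs module 7 to recognise uracil at nucleotide 2 of the target RNA. The plasmid is meant to be combined with counterparts encoding the other repeats and specificities, yielding full PUM-HD variants with custom RNA specificity. According to the associated work, such proteins are used for post-transcriptional regulation of endogenous transcripts. The cloning method for the module is not recorded.
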