>Addgene plasmid #52169 | pChlr-7NQ | depositor partial sequence | sequence record 80777 | M13F(-40)
GGTCTCAAATGTACTTGTATTGAGTCAGCACAAATTTGCAAACAATGTTGTGCAGAAGTGTGTTACTCAC
GCCTCACGTACGGAGCGCGCTGTGCTCATCGATGAGGTGTGCACCATGAACGACGGTCCCCACAGTGCCT
AGAGACCAAGCTTGGCGTAATCATGGTCATAGCTGTTTCCTGTGTGAAATTGTTATCCGCTCACAATTCC
ACACAACATACGAGCCGGAAGCATAAAGTGTAAAGCCTGGGGTGCCTAATGAGTGA
