>Addgene plasmid #52169 | pChlr-7NQ | addgene partial sequence | sequence record 83560 | LacZ-F2 5'-cctcttcgctattacgccag-3'
AGTTGGGTAACGCCAGGGTTTTCCCAGTCACGACGTTGTAAAACGACGGCCAGTGAATTCGAGCTCGGTC
TCAAATGTACTTGTATTGAGTCAGCACAAATTTGCAAACAATGTTGTGCAGAAGTGTGTTACTCACGCCT
CACGTACGGAGCGCGCTGTGCTCATCGATGAGGTGTGCACCATGAACGACGGTCCCCACAGTGCCTAGAG
ACCAAGCTTGGCGTAATCATGGTCATAGCTGTTTCCTGTGTGAAATTGTTATCCGCTCACAATTCCACAC
AACATACGAGCCGGAAGCATAAAGTGTAAAGCCTGGGGTGCCTAATGAGTGAGCTAACTCACATTAATTG
CGTTGCGCTCACTGCCCGCTTTCCAGTCGGGAAACCTGTCGTGCCAGCTGCATTAATGAATCGGCCAACG
CGCGGGGAGAGGCGGTTTGCGTATTGGGCGCTCTTCCGCTTCCTCGCTCACTGACTCGCTGCGCTCGGTC
GTTCGGCTGCGGCGAGCGGTATCAGCTCACTCAAAGGCGGTAATACGGTTATCCACAGAATCAGGGGATA
ACGCAGGAAAGAACATGTGAGCAAAAGGCCAGCAAAAGGCCAGGAACCGTAAAAAGGCCGCGTTGCTGGC
GTTTTTCCATAGGCTCCGCCCCCCTGACGAGCATCACAAAAATCGACGCTCAAGTCAGAGGTGGTGAAAC
CCGACAGGACTATAAAGATACCAGGCGTTTCCCCCTGGAAGCTCCCTCGTGCGCTCTCCTGTTCCGACCC
TGCCGCTTACCGGATACCTGTCCGCCTTTCTCCCTTCGGGAAGCGTGGCGCTTTCTCATAGCTCACGCTG
TAGGTATCTCAGTTCGGTGTAGGTCGTTCGCTCCA
