>Addgene plasmid #52169 | pChlr-7NQ | addgene partial sequence | sequence record 89960 | M13pUC-Fwd 5'-CCCAGTCACGACGTTGTAAAACG-3'
AATGTACTTGTATTGAGTCAGCACAAATTTGCAAACAATGTTGTGCAGAAGTGTGTTACTCACGCCTCAC
GTACGGAGCGCGCTGTGCTCATCGATGAGGTGTGCACCATGAACGACGGTCCCCACAGTGCCTAGAGACC
AAGCTTGGCGTAATCATGGTCATAGCTGTTTCCTGTGTGAAATTGTTATCCGCTCACAATTCCACACAAC
ATACGAGCCGGAAGCATAAAGTGTAAAGCCTGGGGTGCCTAATGAGTGAGCTAACTCACATTAATTGCGT
TGCGCTCACTGCCCGCTTTCCAGTCGGGAAACCTGTCGTGCCAGCTGCATTAATGAATCGGCCAACGCGC
GGGGAGAGGCGGTTTGCGTATTGGGCGCTCTTCCGCTTCCTCGCTCACTGACTCGCTGCGCTCGGTCGTT
CGGCTGCGGCGAGCGGTATCAGCTCACTCAAAGGCGGTAATACGGTTATCCACAGAATCAGGGGATAACG
CAGGAAAGAACATGTGAGCAAAAGGCCAGCAAAAGGCCAGGAACCGTAAAAAGGCCGCGTTGCTGGCGTT
TTTCCATAGGCTCCGCCCCCCTGACGAGCATCACAAAAATCGACGCTCAAGTCAGAGGTGGTGAAACCCG
ACAGGACTATAAAGATACCAGGCGTTTCCCCCTGGAAGCTCCCTCGTGCGCTCTCCTGTTCCGACCCTGC
CGCTTACCGGATACCTGTCCGCCTTTCTCCCTTCGGGAAGCGTGGCGCTTTCTCATAGCTCACGCTGTA
